>Addgene plasmid #80682 | pAM-PAT-ProATE2 GW | depositor full sequence | sequence record 156936 | Full plasmid sequence
AGCTTGTTGAGAATTCATCGCCCGGGACTGGGTTAACTTCCGATCGATTCTAGACTAGTTCTAGAGTCCG
CAAAAATCACCAGTCTCTCTCTACAAATCTATCTCTCTCTATTTTTCTCCAGAATAATGTGTGAGTAGTT
CCCAGATAAGGGAATTAGGGTTCTTATAGGGTTTCGCTCATGTGTTGAGCATATAAGAAACCCTTAGTAT
GTATTTGTATTTGTAAAATACTTCTATCAATAAAATTTCTAATTCCTAAAACCAAAATCCAGTGACCGGG
CGGCCGCCACCGCGGTGGAGGGGGATCAGATTGTCGTTTCCCGCCTTCAGTTTAAACTATCAGTGTTTGA
CAGGATATATTGGCGGGTAAACCTAAGAGAAAAGAGCGTTTATTAGAATAATCGGATATTTAAAAGGGCG
TGAAAAGGTTTATCCGTTCGTCCATTTGTATGTGTACATCACCGACGAGCAAGGCAAGACCGAGCGCCTT
TCCGACGCTCACCGGGCTGGTTGCCCTCGCCGCTGGGCTGGCGGCCGTCTATGGCCCTGCAAACGCGCCA
GAAACGCCGTCGAAGCCGTGTGCGAGACACCGGCCGCCGGCGTTGTGGATACCTCGCGGAAAACTTGGCC
CTCACTGACAGATGAGGGGCGGACGTTGACACTTGAGGGGCCGACTCACCCGGCGCGGCGTTGACAGATG
AGGGGCAGGCTCGATTTCGGCCGGCGACGTGGAGCTGGCCAGCCTCGCAAATCGGCGAAAACGCCTGATT
TTACGCGAGTTTCCCACAGATGATGTGGACAAGCCTGGGGATAAGTGCCCTGCGGTATTGACACTTGAGG
GGCGCGACTACTGACAGATGAGGGGCGCGATCCTTGACACTTGAGGGGCAGAGTGCTGACAGATGAGGGG
CGCACCTATTGACATTTGAGGGGCTGTCCACAGGCAGAAAATCCAGCATTTGCAAGGGTTTCCGCCCGTT
TTTCGGCCACCGCTAACCTGTCTTTTAACCTGCTTTTAAACCAATATTTATAAACCTTGTTTTTAACCAG
GGCTGCGCCCTGTGCGCGTGACCGCGCACGCCGAAGGGGGGTGCCCCCCCTTCTCGAACCCTCCCGGCCC
GCTAACGCGGGCCTCCCATCCCCCCAGGGGCTGCGCCCCTCGGCCGCGAACGGCCTCACCCCAAAAATGG
CAGCGCTGGCAGTCCTTGCCATTGCCGGGATCGGGGCAGTAACGGGATGGGCGATCAGCCCGACAAGCTA
CCCCTATTTGTTTATTTTTCTAAATACATTCAAATATGTATCCGCTCATGAGACAATAACCCTGATAAAT
GCTTCAATAATATTGAAAAAGGAAGAGTATGAGTATTCAACATTTCCGTGTCGCCCTTATTCCCTTTTTT
GCGGCATTTTGCCTTCCTGTTTTTGCTCACCCAGAAACGCTGGTGAAAGTAAAAGATGCTGAAGATCAGT
TGGGTGCACGAGTGGGTTACATCGAACTGGATCTCAACAGCGGTAAGATCCTTGAGAGTTTTCGCCCCGA
AGAACGTTTTCCAATGATGAGCACTTTTAAAGTTCTGCTATGTGGCGCGGTATTATCCCGTATTGACGCC
GGGCAAGAGCAACTCGGTCGCCGCATACACTATTCTCAGAATGACTTGGTTGAGTACTCACCAGTCACAG
AAAAGCATCTTACGGATGGCATGACAGTAAGAGAATTATGCAGTGCTGCCATAACCATGAGTGATAACAC
TGCGGCCAACTTACTTCTGACAACGATCGGAGGACCGAAGGAGCTAACCGCTTTTTTGCACAACATGGGG
GATCATGTAACTCGCCTTGATCGTTGGGAACCGGAGCTGAATGAAGCCATACCAAACGACGAGCGTGACA
CCACGATGCCTGTAGCAATGGCAACAACGTTGCGCAAACTATTAACTGGCGAACTACTTACTCTAGCTTC
CCGGCAACAATTAATAGACTGGATGGAGGCGGATAAAGTTGCAGGACCACTTCTGCGCTCGGCCCTTCCG
GCTGGCTGGTTTATTGCTGATAAATCTGGAGCCGGTGAGCGTGGGTCTCGCGGTATCATTGCAGCACTGG
GGCCAGATGGTAAGCCCTCCCGTATCGTAGTTATCTACACGACGGGGAGTCAGGCAACTATGGATGAACG
AAATAGACAGATCGCTGAGATAGGTGCCTCACTGATTAAGCATTGGTAACTGTCAGACCAAGTTTACTCA
TATATACTTTAGATTGATTTAAAACTTCATTTTTAATTTAAAAGGATCTAGGTGAAGATCCTTTTTGATA
ATCTCATGACCAAAATCCCTTAACGTGAGTTTTCGTTCCACTGAGCGTCAGACCCCGTAGAAAAGATCAA
AGGATCTTCTTGAGATCCTTTTTTTCTGCGCGTAATCTGCTGCTTGCAAACAAAAAAACCACCGCTACCA
GCGGTGGTTTGTTTGCCGGATCAAGAGCTACCAACTCTTTTTCCGAAGGTAACTGGCTTCAGCAGAGCGC
AGATACCAAATACTGTCCTTCTAGTGTAGCCGTAGTTAGGCCACCACTTCAAGAACTCTGTAGCACCGCC
TACATACCTCGCTCTGCTAATCCTGTTACCAGTGGCTGCTGCCAGTGGCGATAAGTCGTGTCTTACCGGG
TTGGACTCAAGACGATAGTTACCGGATAAGGCGCAGCGGTCGGGCTGAACGGGGGGTTCGTGCACACAGC
CCAGCTTGGAGCGAACGACCTACACCGAACTGAGATACCTACAGCGTGAGCTATGAGAAAGCGCCACGCT
TCCCGAAGGGAGAAAGGCGGACAGGTATCCGGTAAGCGGCAGGGTCGGAACAGGAGAGCGCACGAGGGAG
CTTCCAGGGGGAAACGCCTGGTATCTTTATAGTCCTGTCGGGTTTCGCCACCTCTGACTTGAGCGTCGAT
TTTTGTGATGCTCGTCAGGGGGGCGGAGCCTATGGAAAAACGCCAGCAACGCGGCCTTTTTACGGTTCCT
GGCCTTTTGCTGGCCTTTTGCTCACATGGACTCTAGCTAGAGGATCACAGGCAGCAACGCTCTGTCATCG
TTACAATCAACATGCTACCCTCCGCGAGATCATCCGTGTTTCAAACCCGGCAGCTTAGTTGCCGTTCTTC
CGAATAGCATCGGTAACATGAGCAAAGTCTGCCGCCTTACAACGGCTCTCCCGCTGACGCCGTCCCGGAC
TGATGGGCTGCCTGTATCGAGTGGTGATTTTGTGCCGAGCTGCCGGTCGGGGAGCTGTTGGCTGGCTGGT
GGCAGGATATATTGTGGTGTAAACAAATTGACGCTTAGACAACTTAATAACACATTGCGGACGTTTTTAA
TGATCGAATACTAACGTCTCTACCAGATATCAGCTTGCATGCCGGTCGATCTAGTAACATAGATGACACC
GCGCGCGATAATTTATCCTAGTTTGCGCGCTATATTTTGTTTTCTATCGCGTATTAAATGTATAATTGCG
GGACTCTAATCATAAAAACCCATCTCATAAATAACGTCATGCATTACATGTTAATTATTACATGCTTAAC
GTAATTCAACAGAAATTATATGATAATCATCGCAAGACCGGCAACAGGATTCAATCTTAAGAAACTTTAT
TGCCAAATGTTTGAACGATCTGCTTGACTCTAGGGGTCATCAGATTTCGGTGACGGGCAGGACCGGACGG
GGCGGCACCGGCAGGCTGAAGTCCAGCTGCCAGAAACCCACGTCATGCCAGTTCCCGTGCTTGAAGCCGG
CCGCCCGCAGCATGCCGCGGGGGGCATATCCGAGCGCCTCGTGCATGCGCACGCTCGGGTCGTTGGGCAG
CCCGATGACAGCGACCACGCTCTTGAAGCCCTGTGCCTCCAGGGACTTCAGCAGGTGGGTGTAGAGCGTG
GAGCCCAGTCCCGTCCGCTGGTGGCGGGGGGAGACGTACACGGTCGACTCGGCCGTCCAGTCGTAGGCGT
TGCGTGCCTTCCAGGGACCCGCGTAGGCGATGCCGGCGACCTCGCCGTCCACCTCGGCGACGAGCCAGGG
ATAGCGCTCCCGCAGACGGACGAGGTCGTCCGTCCACTCCTGCGGTTCCTGCGGCTCGGTACGGAAGTTG
ACCGTGCTTGTCTCGATGTAGTGGTTGACGATGGTGCAGACCGCCGGCATGTCCGCCTCGGTGGCACGGC
GGATGTCGGCCGGGCGTCGTTCTGGGCTCATGGTAGATCCCCTCGATCGAGTTGAGAGTGAATATGAGAC
TCTAATTGGATACCGAGGGGAATTTATGGAACGTCAGTGGAGCATTTTTGACAAGAAATATTTGCTAGCT
GATAGTGACCTTAGGCGACTTTTGAACGCGCAATAATGGTTTCTGACGTATGTGCTTAGCTCATTAAACT
CCAGAAACCCGCGGCTCAGTGGCTCCTTCAACGTTGCGGTTCTGTCAGTTCCAAACGTAAAACGGCTTGT
CCCGCGTCATCGGCGGGGGTCATAACGTGACTCCCTTAATTCTCCGCTCATGATCAGATTGTCGTTTCCC
GCCTTCGGTTTGGGCGCGCCAAGCACCTAAACATTCCAAACAACACATTCATGTTTCAACAACTTTACAT
TTTGTATTCAAACAAACAAACAATCGAGCATTACAATGCTTTATTAACCAAACCTGGAAGAACGATGTTT
GAGATGGGTCAAGACCAGTGTTGCCAGGTTGAACAACCACATCAATAGGAGCAACTAAACCCACACGAGC
AGGAGCACCAACCTGTTCATATCATAAAAGACTTCCATTTCAATCCAACCACATTGAGAAAGTATCAACA
TTTTACAGAATCCAATACACAAGTTGATATAGATCAGCTACACAGACTAATCAACCTTGTATTTGGCAAC
CTCCTCGCTCACTTCCTTGAGATCACCTTTAGTGAAGATCAAACCAACGTTTCCCTAATCAAACAAACAC
AGAAAAATCGCAAATTTACAATCTCAAGTCTCCAGCGTATAGAAAGTCTCAACATTTTCGAAGAAGCTGA
GATTAACCTGAAGGAGGGGAAGCAGATTCAAAATTGCAGTGTTTCCAGAGTTCTCGGAGTGGATTCTAAC
GGAACGTTTCATCATAGTGTTCTTACCCATGAGAACCACTGAGTCTCCACGAAGACCTTTCCTGATGTTC
TGAAGCTGAGTCGATCCGACGTTGTCCGCCGCAACGACTAAGATCTGAGTGTATTCGTCGATAAGCTGAC
ATAGTTTTGTGTCATACGCTATCTTCTTCTCTGCTTTTGTTGCCTTCACCATTGTTGCTCAAAGGATTTA
GCTTTAGATAAAAACTCAAAATGTTCTCTGTTTCGGAGAGTGTTTGGGAAAGATGATGAAGGAAGTTAGG
GTTTTTGCGGCGATCTAAATCTAACGGTTCGTGTTTGTTTTGATTAATTTGTGATCTGACGGCTCTTGTT
TACTTTGATGGGAATTGGGCTTTAACTAAAATTAGGCCCAAATTGACAAGATAACACGCGTGACGTTTTT
TTAATGTTAGAAGAAAACTTCGTGTCGTTCATTTTGGTAAAAACTACAAGGCGTTGATCAGGAGCTTCTT
CTCCTTCTTCTTCACCGGGAAGAGCTCACCATGATTCTCATCGTTGTGGATTCTCTCCGATCATCTCGAG
AAAGAGGATCCACCTGAGGATCACAAGTTTGTACAAAAAAGCTGAACGAGAAACGTAAAATGATATAAAT
ATCAATATATTAAATTAGATTTTGCATAAAAAACAGACTACATAATACTGTAAAACACAACATATCCAGT
CACTATGGCGGCCGCATTAGGCACCCCAGGCTTTACACTTTATGCTTCCGGCTCGTATAATGTGTGGATT
TTGAGTTAGGATCCGTCGAGATTTTCAGGAGCTAAGGAAGCTAAAATGGAGAAAAAAATCACTGGATATA
CCACCGTTGATATATCCCAATGGCATCGTAAAGAACATTTTGAGGCATTTCAGTCAGTTGCTCAATGTAC
CTATAACCAGACCGTTCAGCTGGATATTACGGCCTTTTTAAAGACCGTAAAGAAAAATAAGCACAAGTTT
TATCCGGCCTTTATTCACATTCTTGCCCGCCTGATGAATGCTCATCCGGAATTCCGTATGGCAATGAAAG
ACGGTGAGCTGGTGATATGGGATAGTGTTCACCCTTGTTACACCGTTTTCCATGAGCAAACTGAAACGTT
TTCATCGCTCTGGAGTGAATACCACGACGATTTCCGGCAGTTTCTACACATATATTCGCAAGATGTGGCG
TGTTACGGTGAAAACCTGGCCTATTTCCCTAAAGGGTTTATTGAGAATATGTTTTTCGTCTCAGCCAATC
CCTGGGTGAGTTTCACCAGTTTTGATTTAAACGTGGCCAATATGGACAACTTCTTCGCCCCCGTTTTCAC
CATGGGCAAATATTATACGCAAGGCGACAAGGTGCTGATGCCGCTGGCGATTCAGGTTCATCATGCCGTC
TGTGATGGCTTCCATGTCGGCAGAATGCTTAATGAATTACAACAGTACTGCGATGAGTGGCAGGGCGGGG
CGTAAACGCGTGGATCCGGCTTACTAAAAGCCAGATAACAGTATGCGTATTTGCGCGCTGATTTTTGCGG
TATAAGAATATATACTGATATGTATACCCGAAGTATGTCAAAAAGAGGTGTGCTATGAAGCAGCGTATTA
CAGTGACAGTTGACAGCGACAGCTATCAGTTGCTCAAGGCATATATGATGTCAATATCTCCGGTCTGGTA
AGCACAACCATGCAGAATGAAGCCCGTCGTCTGCGTGCCGAACGCTGGAAAGCGGAAAATCAGGAAGGGA
TGGCTGAGGTCGCCCGGTTTATTGAAATGAACGGCTCTTTTGCTGACGAGAACAGGGACTGGTGAAATGC
AGTTTAAGGTTTACACCTATAAAAGAGAGAGCCGTTATCGTCTGTTTGTGGATGTACAGAGTGATATTAT
TGACACGCCCGGGCGACGGATGGTGATCCCCCTGGCCAGTGCACGTCTGCTGTCAGATAAAGTCTCCCGT
GAACTTTACCCGGTGGTGCATATCGGGGATGAAAGCTGGCGCATGATGACCACCGATATGGCCAGTGTGC
CGGTCTCCGTTATCGGGGAAGAAGTGGCTGATCTCAGCCACCGCGAAAATGACATCAAAAACGCCATTAA
CCTGATGTTCTGGGGAATATAAATGTCAGGCTCCCTTATACACAGCCAGTCTGCAGGTCGACCATAGTGA
CTGGATATGTTGTGTTTTACAGTATTATGTAGTCTGTTTTTTATGCAAAATCTAATTTAATATATTGATA
TTTATATCATTTTACGTTTCTCGTTCAGCTTTCTTGTACAAAGTGGTGATCCTCCGTTCCATGGGCTAGA
Features (pLannotate 1.2.2; 22 found; start..end, strand, type, name):
    114..273     +  polyA_signal   CaMV poly(A) signal (fragment): cauliflower mosaic virus polyadenylation signal
    280..300     -  misc_feature   MCS (fragment): pBluescript multiple cloning site
    348..372     +  misc_feature   RB T-DNA repeat: right border repeat from nopaline C58 T-DNA
    592..1123    +  rep_origin     oriV: incP origin of replication
   1187..1264    +  CDS            klaC (fragment): KLAC_ECOLX - Also known as telB. Protein predicted: Swiss-Prot protein existence level 4. Belongs to the kla operon, which is associated with cryptic tellurite resistance, and IncW plasmid fertility inhibition. From Escherichia coli.
   1267..1358    +  promoter       AmpR promoter: bla
   1359..2219    +  CDS            AmpR: β-lactamase; bla; confers resistance to ampicillin, carbenicillin, and related antibiotics
   2390..2978    +  rep_origin     ori: high-copy-number ColE1/pMB1/pBR322/pUC origin of replication
   3290..3314    +  misc_feature   LB T-DNA repeat: left border repeat from nopaline C58 T-DNA
   3408..3660    -  terminator     NOS terminator: nopaline synthase terminator and poly(A) signal
   3683..4231    -  CDS            bar: PAT_STRHY - Experimental evidence at protein level: Swiss-Prot protein existence level 1. Inactivates phosphinothricin (PPT) by transfer of an acetyl group from acetyl CoA. Can also acetylate demethylphosphinothricin but not PTT or glutamate. This enzyme is an effector of phosphinothricin tripeptide (PTT or bialaphos) resistance. From Streptomyces hygroscopicus. Introduced by genetic manipulation and expressed in glufosinate-tolerant maize by Dekalb Genetics.
   4273..4452    -  promoter       NOS promoter: nopaline synthase promoter
   4671..4775    -  CDS            RPP0A (fragment): RLA01_ARATH - Experimental evidence at protein level: Swiss-Prot protein existence level 1. Ribosomal protein P0 is the functional equivalent of E.coli protein L10. From Arabidopsis thaliana (Mouse-ear cress).
   4883..5302    -  CDS            RPP0C (fragment): RLA03_ARATH - Experimental evidence at protein level: Swiss-Prot protein existence level 1. Ribosomal protein P0 is the functional equivalent of E.coli protein L10. From Arabidopsis thaliana (Mouse-ear cress).
   5595..5611    -  CDS            CIBN (fragment): N-terminal portion of the CIB1 transcription factor from Arabidopsis thaliana binds to CRY2 (cryptochrome 2) that has absorbed blue light (Kennedy et al., 2010)
   5693..5817    +  protein_bind   attR1: mutant version of attR; recombination site for the Gateway® LR reaction LR Clonase™
   5842..5872    +  promoter       lac UV5 promoter: E. coli lac promoter with an "up" mutation
   5896..5925    +  promoter       cat promoter (fragment): promoter of the E. coli cat gene encoding chloramphenicol acetyltransferase
   5926..6585    +  CDS            CmR: chloramphenicol acetyltransferase; cat; confers resistance to chloramphenicol
   6764..6922    +  CDS            ccdA (fragment): CCDA_ECO57 - Also known as H, letA. Experimental evidence at protein level: Swiss-Prot protein existence level 1. Antitoxin component of a type II toxin-antitoxin (TA) system which inhibits the post-segregational killing (PSK) of plasmid-free cells, also referred to as a plasmid addiction system. Binds to and blocks the activity of CcdB; will also remove bound CcdB protein from the CcdB-GyrA complex by forming a CcdA-CcdB complex, a process termed rejuvenation. Functions as a transcriptional corepressor for the ccdAB operon, repression also requires CcdB (By similarity). From Escherichia coli
   6927..7229    +  CDS            ccdB: CCDB_ECOLI - Also known as G, letB, letD. Experimental evidence at protein level: Swiss-Prot protein existence level 1. Toxic component of a type II toxin-antitoxin (TA) system, functioning in plasmid maintainence. Responsible for the post- segregational killing (PSK) of plasmid-free cells, also referred to as a plasmid addiction system. Half-life of over 2 hours. Cell killing by CcdB is accompanied by filamentation, defects in chromosome and plasmid segregation, defects in cell division, formation of anucleate cells, decreased DNA synthesis and plasmid loss. Interferes with the activity of DN
   7273..7397    -  protein_bind   attR2: mutant version of attR; recombination site for the Gateway® LR reaction LR Clonase™
