[The description below was written by a language model from this plasmid's Addgene catalogue record and pLannotate feature annotations shown in this document.]
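Description:
pAM-PAT-ProATE2 GW is an empty binary Gateway destination vector for plant expression, derived from the binary backbone pAMPAT-MCS by replacing the 35S promoter with the ProATE2 promoter. The 7,420 nt plasmid carries nopaline-type right and left T-DNA border repeats, so the region between them can be transferred into plant cells, as is usual for Agrobacterium-based binary systems. Outside the T-DNA lie an incP oriV and a ColE1/pUC-type origin, along with a β-lactamase gene for ampicillin selection. The catalogue lists the plasmid as low copy. It must be propagated in a ccdB-tolerant strain with ampicillin and chloramphenicol, because the unrecombined Gateway cassette contains the ccdB toxin gene.

Within the T-DNA, a bar (phosphinothricin acetyltransferase) gene is driven by the NOS promoter and ends in the NOS terminator, giving Basta/glufosinate resistance for selecting transformed plants. The expression unit consists of the ProATE2 promoter region, an attR1–CmR–ccdB–attR2 cassette and a CaMV polyadenylation signal. The annotation tool does not label the promoter itself. The stretch upstream of attR1 instead shows short reverse-strand matches to Arabidopsis ribosomal protein P0 genes and a tiny CIBN hit, which probably reflect similarity within the genomic promoter fragment rather than intended coding parts. In an LR reaction with an entry clone, the gene of interest replaces the chloramphenicol resistance and ccdB genes, which counterselects non-recombined plasmid in standard strains and places the insert under ProATE2 control. The record does not state the promoter's expression pattern or any tags, so the vector is best described as a general tool for expressing Gateway-cloned sequences in plants from the ATE2 promoter rather than 35S.
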