Addgene plasmid #80682: pAM-PAT-ProATE2 GW
Purpose: (Empty Backbone) binary DEST vector for plant expression
Depositing lab: Nico Dissmeyer. Depositing organization: Leibniz Institute of Plant Biochemistry (IPB).
Backbone
  Vector backbone: Binary vector pAMPAT-MCS
  Modifications to backbone: exchange of Pro35S to ProATE2
  Vector type: Plant Expression
  Promoter: ProATE2
  Selectable markers: Basta
Growth in bacteria
  Bacterial resistance: Chloramphenicol and Ampicillin, 25 & 100 μg/mL
  Growth temperature: 37°C
  Growth strain: ccdB Survival
  Copy number: Low Copy
Gene/Insert
  Cloning method: Gateway Cloning
  Sequencing primers: 5′ gaccggcaacaggattcaatcttaag; 3′ GAATTAGAAATTTTATTGATAGAAG
Terms and licenses: Academic/Nonprofit Terms; Industry Terms: Not Available to Industry
How to cite: pAM-PAT-ProATE2 GW was a gift from Nico Dissmeyer (Addgene plasmid # 80682 ; http://n2t.net/addgene:80682 ; RRID:Addgene_80682)
