>Addgene plasmid #80682 | pAM-PAT-ProATE2 GW | addgene partial sequence | sequence record 156933 | pBR322ori-F 5'-GGGAAACGCCTGGTATCTTT-3'
CTTGAGCGTCGATTTTTGTGATGCTCGTCAGGGGGGCGGAGCCTATGGAAAAACGCCAGCAACGCGGCCT
TTTTACGGTTCCTGGCCTTTTGCTGGCCTTTTGCTCACATGGACTCTAGCTAGAGGATCACAGGCAGCAA
CGCTCTGTCATCGTTACAATCAACATGCTACCCTCCGCGAGATCATCCGTGTTTCAAACCCGGCAGCTTA
GTTGCCGTTCTTCCGAATAGCATCGGTAACATGAGCAAAGTCTGCCGCCTTACAACGGCTCTCCCGCTGA
CGCCGTCCCGGACTGATGGGCTGCCTGTATCGAGTGGTGATTTTGTGCCGAGCTGCCGGTCGGGGAGCTG
TTGGCTGGCTGGTGGCAGGATATATTGTGGTGTAAACAAATTGACGCTTAGACAACTTAATAACACATTG
CGGACGTTTTTAATGATCGAATACTAACGTCTCTACCAGATATCAGCTTGCATGCCGGTCGATCTAGTAA
CATAGATGACACCGCGCGCGATAATTTATCCTAGTTTGCGCGCTATATTTTGTTTTCTATCGCGTATTAA
ATGTATAATTGCGGGACTCTAATCATAAAAACCCATCTCATAAATAACGTCATGCATTACATGTTAATTA
TTACATGCTTAACGTAATTCAACAGAAATTATATGATAATCATCGCAAGACCGGCAACAGGATTCAATCT
TAAGAAACTTTATTGCCAAATGTTTGAACGATCTGCTTGACTCTAGGGGTCATCAGATTTCGGTGACGGG
CAGGACCGGACGGGGCGGCACCGGCAGGCTGAAGTCCAGCTGCCAGAAACCCACGTCATGCCAGTTCCCG
TGCTTGAAGCCGGCCGCC
