>Addgene plasmid #80682 | pAM-PAT-ProATE2 GW | addgene partial sequence | sequence record 156934 | NOSterm-R 5'-attgccaaatgtttgaacga-3'
CGGTGACGGGCAGGACCGGACGGGGCGGCACCGGCAGGCTGAAGTCCAGCTGCCAGAAACCCACGTCATG
CCAGTTCCCGTGCTTGAAGCCGGCCGCCCGCAGCATGCCGCGGGGGGCATATCCGAGCGCCTCGTGCATG
CGCACGCTCGGGTCGTTGGGCAGCCCGATGACAGCGACCACGCTCTTGAAGCCCTGTGCCTCCAGGGACT
TCAGCAGGTGGGTGTAGAGCGTGGAGCCCAGTCCCGTCCGCTGGTGGCGGGGGGAGACGTACACGGTCGA
CTCGGCCGTCCAGTCGTAGGCGTTGCGTGCCTTCCAGGGACCCGCGTAGGCGATGCCGGCGACCTCGCCG
TCCACCTCGGCGACGAGCCAGGGATAGCGCTCCCGCAGACGGACGAGGTCGTCCGTCCACTCCTGCGGTT
CCTGCGGCTCGGTACGGAAGTTGACCGTGCTTGTCTCGATGTAGTGGTTGACGATGGTGCAGACCGCCGG
CATGTCCGCCTCGGTGGCACGGCGGATGTCGGCCGGGCGTCGTTCTGGGCTCATGGTAGATCCCCTCGAT
CGAGTTGAGAGTGAATATGAGACTCTAATTGGATACCGAGGGGAATTTATGGAACGTCAGTGGAGCATTT
TTGACAAGAAATATTTGCTAGCTGATAGTGACCTTAGGCGACTTTTGAACGCGCAATAATGGTTTCTGAC
GTATGTGCTTAGCTCATTAAACTCCAGAAACCCGCGGCTCAGTGGCTCCTTCAACGTTGCGGTTCTGTCA
GTTCCAAACGTAAAACGGCTTGTCCCGCGTCATCGGCGGGGGTCATAACGTGACTCCCTTAATTCTCCGC
TCATGATCAGATTGTCGTTTCCCGCCTTCGGTTTGGGCGCGCCAAGCACCTAAACATTCCAAACAACACA
TTCATGTTTCAACAACTTTACATTTTGTATTCAAACAAACAAACAATCGAGCATTACAATGCTTTATTAA
CCAAAC
