>Addgene plasmid #80682 | pAM-PAT-ProATE2 GW | addgene partial sequence | sequence record 158255 | lac-promoter-R 5'-CCGGAAGCATAAAGTGTAAA-3'
ATAGTGACTGGATATGTTGTGTTTTACAGTATTATGTAGTCTGTTTTTTATGCAAAATCTAATTTAATAT
ATTGATATTTATATCATTTTACGTTTCTCGTTCAGCTTTTTTGTACAAACTTGTGATCCTCAGGTGGATC
CTCTTTCTCGAGATGATCGGAGAGAATCCACAACGATGAGAATCATGGTGAGCTCTTCCCGGTGAAGAAG
AAGGAGAAGAAGCTCCTGATCAACGCCTTGTAGTTTTTACCAAAATGAACGACACGAAGTTTTCTTCTAA
CATTAAAAAAACGTCACGCGTGTTATCTTGTCAATTTGGGCCTAATTTTAGTTAAAGCCCAATTCCCATC
AAAGTAAACAAGAGCCGTCAGATCACAAATTAATCAAAACAAACACGAACCGTTAGATTTAGATCGCCGC
AAAAACCCTAACTTCCTTCATCATCTTTCCCAAACACTCTCCGAAACAGAGAACATTTTGAGTTTTTATC
TAAAGCTAAATCCTTTGAGCAACAATGGTGAAGGCAACAAAAGCAGAGAAGAAGATAGCGTATGACACAA
AACTATGTCAGCTTATCGACGAATACACTCAGATCTTAGTCGTTGCGGCGGACAACGTCGGATCGACTCA
GCTTCAGAACATCAGGAAAGGTCTTCGTGGAGACTCAGTGGTTCTCATGGGTAAGAACACTATGATGAAA
CGTTCCGTTAGAATCCACTCCGAGAACTCTGGAAACACTGCAATTTTGAATCTGCTTCCCCTCCTTCAGG
TTAATCTCAGCTTCTTCGAAAATGTTGAGACTTTCTATACGCTGGAGACTTGAGATTGTAAATTTGCGAT
TTTTCTGTGTTTG
